Addgene plasmid #55435: mCerulean3-Palladin-C-7
Purpose: Localization: Cytoskeleton, Excitation: 433, Emission: 475
Depositing lab: Michael Davidson. Depositing organization: Florida State University, Tallahassee. Publication: An improved cerulean fluorescent protein with enhanced brightness and reduced reversible photoswitching. Markwardt ML, Kremers GJ, Kraft CA, Ray K, Cranfill PJ, Wilson KA, Day RN, Wachter RM, Davidson MW, Rizzo MA. PLoS One. 2011 . 6(3):e17896. 10.1371/journal.pone.0017896 PubMed 21479270.
Backbone
  Vector backbone: mCerulean3-C1
  Backbone size w/o insert (bp): 4750
  Vector type: Mammalian Expression
  Selectable markers: Neomycin (select with G418)
Growth in bacteria
  Bacterial resistance: Kanamycin, 50 μg/mL
  Growth temperature: 37°C
  Growth strain: DH5alpha
  Copy number: High Copy
Gene/Insert
  Gene/Insert name: Palladin (alt name: NM_001293774.1)
  Species: M. musculus (mouse)
  Promoter: CMV
  Tag / fusion protein: mCerulean3 (N terminal on backbone)
  Cloning method: Unknown
  Sequencing primers: 5′ CMV-F; 3′ SV40pA-R
Terms and licenses: Academic/Nonprofit Terms; Industry Terms: Not Available to Industry
Depositor comments: . Excitation = 433; Emission = 475
How to cite: mCerulean3-Palladin-C-7 was a gift from Michael Davidson (Addgene plasmid # 55435 ; http://n2t.net/addgene:55435 ; RRID:Addgene_55435)
