[The description below was written by a language model from this plasmid's Addgene catalogue record.]
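Description:
mCerulean3-Palladin-C-7 is a mammalian expression plasmid built on the mCerulean3-C1 backbone (about 4.75 kb without insert), a C1-type fluorescent protein fusion vector. It is propagated in E. coli as a high-copy plasmid under kanamycin selection, and it carries a neomycin resistance marker that allows G418 selection of stably transfected mammalian cells. No feature table accompanies the record, so the origin of replication and the arrangement of the resistance cassette are not stated. The 3′ sequencing primer name implies an SV40 polyadenylation signal downstream of the insert.

The payload is mouse palladin, an actin-associated cytoskeletal protein, expressed from the CMV promoter as a fusion with mCerulean3 at its N terminus. The fluorescent protein is supplied by the backbone and the palladin coding sequence lies downstream of it. The "C-7" in the name probably reflects the C-type fusion orientation and a seven-residue linker, but the record does not explain this, and the cloning method is listed as unknown. mCerulean3 is an improved cyan fluorescent protein engineered for greater brightness and reduced reversible photoswitching. The record gives its excitation maximum as 433 nm and its emission maximum as 475 nm.

The construct is a localization marker: transfection into mammalian cells produces cyan-labelled palladin that reports on the cytoskeleton in live or fixed-cell fluorescence imaging. Its cyan emission also suits multicolour experiments, or use as a donor in energy-transfer pairings with yellow fluorescent proteins, though the record itself lists only cytoskeletal localization as the purpose.
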