>Addgene plasmid #55435 | mCerulean3-Palladin-C-7 | depositor partial sequence | sequence record 85840 | insert sequence
GTCAGAATCCGCTAGCGCTACCGGTCGCCACCATGGTGAGCAAGGGCGAGGAGCTGTTCACCGGGGTGGT
GCCCATCCTGGTCGAGCTGGACGGCGACGTAAACGGCCACAAGTTCAGCGTGTCCGGCGAGGGCGAGGGC
GATGCCACCTACGGCAAGCTGACCCTGAAGTTCATCTGCACCACCGGCAAGCTGCCCGTGCCCTGGCCCA
CCCTCGTGACCACCCTGAGCTGGGGCGTGCAGTGCTTCGCCCGCTACCCCGACCACATGAAGCAGCACGA
CTTCTTCAAGTCCGCCATGCCCGAAGGCTACGTCCAGGAGCGCACCATCTTCTTCAAGGACGACGGCAAC
TACAAGACCCGCGCCGAGGTGAAGTTCGAGGGCGACACCCTGGTGAACCGCATCGAGCTGAAGGGCATCG
ACTTCAAGGAGGACGGCAACATCCTGGGGCACAAGCTGGAGTACAACGCCATCCACGGCAACGTCTATAT
CACCGCCGACAAGCAGAAGAACGGCATCAAGGCCAACTTCGGCCTCAACTGCAACATCGAGGACGGCAGC
GTGCAGCTCGCCGACCACTACCAGCAGAACACCCCCATCGGCGACGGCCCCGTGCTGCTGCCCGACAACC
ACTACCTGAGCACCCAGTCCAAGCTGAGCAAAGACCCCAACGAGAAGCGCGATCACATGGTCCTGCTGGA
GTTCGTGACCGCCGCCGGGATCACTCTCGGCATGGACGAGCTGTACAAGTCCGGACTCAGATCTCGAGTG
AGCGCTCTGGCCTCCCGCGCTACCGCCATGCAGTCCTCCGGCTCCTTCAACTACGCGCGCCCTAAGCAGT
TCATCGCGGCGCAGAACCTGGGTCCCGCATCGGGGCTGCCCACGCCAACCTCCAGCCCCAGCTCCTCCAG
CTTGCCGTCACCATTGTCCCCCACGCCCAGGCCCTTCGGCCGCGCGCCCGGGCCGCCCTTCGTGGAACCC
GAGGCCATGTGGGGCCCGTCCTCGCCCTCGCCGCCACCGCCGCCACCTCCGGTCTTCAGCCCCTCTGCAG
CCTACCCGGTGCCCGACGTGTTCCCACTGCCACCGCCGCCGCCACCGCTACCTAGCTCCACCTCACACTG
CGCCTCGCCCGCCCGCTTCGGCCCCAGCCAGACGCCCGCAGCCTTCCTCAGCGCCCTGCTGCCCTCTCAG
CCACCGCCTGTCGCTGTCAACGCCCTGGGGCTGCCCAAGGGAGTCACCCCCGCGGGGTTCCCAAAGAAGT
CCAGTAGAACTGCTAGAATTGCCTCTGATGAGGAGATTCAAGGCACAAAGGATGCTGTCATCCAAGACCT
GGAACGGAAGCTTCGCTTCAAGGAGGACCTTCTGAACAATGGCCAACCGAGGCTAACCTATGAGGAAAGA
ATGGCTCGCCGCCTGCTTGGAGCCGACAGCGCAAACGTCTTCAACATCCAGGAGCCAGAGGAAACGGCAG
CCAATCAGGAGTACAAAGTCTCTAGCTGCGAGCAGAGGCTGATTAGCGAGATTGAATACAGGCTGGAGCG
CTCCCCTGTGGATGAGTCGGGAGACGAGGTGCAGGATCCAGATGTGCCTGTGGAGAACGCAACAGCTCCC
TTCTTTGAGATGAAGCTGAAACACTACAAGATCTTTGAGGGGATGCCGGTGACTTTCACGTGTCGAGTGG
CTGGGAATCCAAAGCCAAAGATCTATTGGTTTAAAGATGGGAAGCAGATTTCTCCGAAGAGCGATCACTA
CACCATTCAGAGAGACCTTGATGGGACCTGCTCTCTCCACACCACGGCCTCTACCCTAGACGACGATGGG
AACTACACCATCATGGCTGCCAACCCTCAGGGTCGCGTCAGTTGTACAGGAAGGCTAATGGTACAGGCTG
TCAACCAAAGAGGCCGCAGTCCCCGCTCTCCCTCAGGCCATCCTCATGCCAGAAGGCCTCGCTCTCGATC
ACGGGACAGTGGAGATGAAAACGAGCCCATTCAGGAGCGATTCTTCAGACCTCACTTCCTGCAGGCTCCT
GGAGACCTGACCGTTCAGGAAGGCAAGCTCTGCAGGATGGACTGCAAGGTCAGTGGGTTACCAACCCCAG
ATCTCAGCTGGCAACTAGACGGAAAGCCCATACGCCCCGACAGTGCTCACAAGATGCTGGTCCGTGAGAA
TGGGGTCCACTCCCTCATTATAGAGCCAGTCACGTCCCGGGACGCCGGCATCTACACATGTATTGCCACC
AACAGAGCAGGACAGAACTCGTTTAACCTGGAGCTTGTGGTTGCTGCTAAGGAAGCACACAAGGCCCCTG
TGTTTATGGAGAAGCTACAGAACACGGGGGTTGCTGATGGATACCCAGTGCGGCTAGAATGCCGTGTCTC
CGGAGTGCCGCCACCTCAGATATTTTGGAAGAAAGAAAATGAATCGCTCACTCATAGCACTGAGCGAGTA
AGCATGCACCAGGATAATCATGGCTACATCTGCCTGCTCATCCAGGGAGCCACAAAGGAAGACGCTGGGT
GGTACACTGTGTCTGCCAAGAACGAAGCAGGCATTGTGTCCTGCACTGCCCGGCTGGATGTCTACACCCA
GTGGCACCAGCAGCCACAGACCACCAAGCCAAAAAAAGTACGGCCCTCGGCCAGTCGCTACGCAGCACTT
TCGGACCAGGGACTAGACATCAAAGCCGCTTTCCAACCTGAAGCCAGCCCATCTCACCTGACTCTGAACA
GCGGCTTGGTAGAAAGTGAAGACCTGTGAGAATTCTGCAGTCGACGGTACCGCGGGCCCGGGATCCACCG
GATCTAGATAACTGATCATAATCAGCCATACCACATTT
